Addgene plasmid #51469: GFP-P4M-SidM
Purpose: Biosensor for PtdIns4P
Depositing lab: Tamas Balla. Publication: A novel probe for phosphatidylinositol 4-phosphate reveals multiple pools beyond the Golgi. Hammond GR, Machner MP, Balla T. J Cell Biol. 2014 Apr 7. 10.1083/jcb.201312072 PubMed 24711504.
Backbone
  Vector backbone: pEGFP-N1
  Backbone manufacturer: Clontech
  Vector type: Mammalian Expression
  Selectable markers: Neomycin (select with G418)
Growth in bacteria
  Bacterial resistance: Kanamycin, 50 μg/mL
  Growth temperature: 37°C
  Growth strain: DH5alpha
  Copy number: High Copy
Gene/Insert
  Gene/Insert name: P4M-SidM(546-647)
  Species: Legionella pneumophila
  Insert size (bp): 321
  GenBank ID: DQ845395.1
  Promoter: CMV
  Tag / fusion protein: GFP (N terminal on insert)
  Cloning method: Restriction Enzyme; 5′ cloning site SalI (not destroyed); 3′ cloning site BamHI (not destroyed)
  Sequencing primers: 5′ EGFP-C; 3′ SV40-R
Terms and licenses: Academic/Nonprofit Terms; Industry Terms: Not Available to Industry
How to cite: GFP-P4M-SidM was a gift from Tamas Balla (Addgene plasmid # 51469 ; http://n2t.net/addgene:51469 ; RRID:Addgene_51469)
