[The description below was written by a language model from this plasmid's Addgene catalogue record and pLannotate feature annotations shown in this document.]
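Description:
GFP-P4M-SidM is a mammalian expression plasmid encoding a genetically encoded fluorescent biosensor for the lipid phosphatidylinositol 4-phosphate (PtdIns4P). The catalogue lists the backbone as pEGFP-N1, but the feature table shows EGFP lying upstream of the multiple cloning site with the insert following it. This is the arrangement typical of a C-series EGFP vector, and it agrees with the recorded N-terminal GFP tag and the EGFP-C sequencing primer. The human cytomegalovirus immediate early enhancer and promoter drive a single open reading frame. In it, EGFP is joined through a remnant of the cloning site to the P4M domain, residues 546–647 of the Legionella pneumophila effector SidM (also called DrrA), cloned between SalI and BamHI sites that remain intact. An SV40 polyadenylation signal terminates the transcript. The short "large T antigen" fragment annotated just before it is most likely part of that SV40-derived region rather than a functional coding element.

The plasmid replicates in E. coli at high copy from a ColE1/pUC-type origin and also carries an f1 phage origin. A single Tn5 aminoglycoside phosphotransferase gene serves both hosts. A bacterial (bla) promoter expresses it for kanamycin selection, and the SV40 enhancer/early promoter, with an HSV TK polyadenylation signal, expresses it for G418 selection of transfected mammalian cells. The small ble and bGH poly(A) fragments in the annotation look like incidental matches in the backbone.

P4M is a high-affinity PtdIns4P-binding module, so the fusion protein accumulates on membranes that contain this lipid. The construct is therefore used in live-cell imaging to visualise the distribution and dynamics of PtdIns4P pools, including pools beyond the Golgi.
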