Features (pLannotate 1.2.2; 15 found; start..end, strand, type, name):
     61..364     +  enhancer       CMV enhancer: human cytomegalovirus immediate early enhancer
    365..568     +  promoter       CMV promoter: human cytomegalovirus (CMV) immediate early promoter
    613..1329    +  CDS            EGFP: EGFP is a basic (constitutively fluorescent) green fluorescent protein published in 1996, derived from Aequorea victoria. It is reported to be a rapidly-maturing weak dimer with moderate acid sensitivity.
   1330..1377    +  misc_feature   MCS (fragment): multiple cloning site
   1402..1707    +  CDS            P4M: high-affinity phosphatidylinositol 4-phosphate binding module of SidM (DrrA) from Legionella pneumophila (Hammond et al., 2014)
   1733..1817    +  CDS            large T antigen (fragment): large T antigen from SV40 (simian virus 40)
   1840..1961    +  polyA_signal   SV40 poly(A) signal: SV40 polyadenylation signal
   1995..2423    -  rep_origin     f1 ori (sequence partly withheld): f1 bacteriophage origin of replication; arrow indicates direction of (+) strand synthesis
   2450..2554    +  promoter       AmpR promoter: bla
   2556..2913    +  promoter       SV40 promoter: SV40 enhancer and early promoter
   2948..3742    +  CDS            NeoR/KanR: aminoglycoside phosphotransferase from Tn5; aph(3')-II (or nptII); confers resistance to neomycin, kanamycin, and G418 (Geneticin®)
   3763..3915    +  CDS            ble (fragment): BLE_KLEPN - Experimental evidence at protein level: Swiss-Prot protein existence level 1. Binding protein with a strong affinity to the bleomycin family of antibiotics. Binds to CL990; an antimitotic-antibiotic compound. From Klebsiella pneumoniae.
   3974..4021    +  polyA_signal   HSV TK poly(A) signal: herpes simplex virus thymidine kinase polyadenylation signal (Cole and Stacy, 1985)
   4112..4128    -  polyA_signal   bGH poly(A) signal (fragment): bovine growth hormone polyadenylation signal
   4350..4938    +  rep_origin     ori: high-copy-number ColE1/pMB1/pBR322/pUC origin of replication
>Addgene plasmid #51469 | GFP-P4M-SidM | addgene full sequence | sequence record 489667 | Addgene NGS Result
TAGTTATTAATAGTAATCAATTACGGGGTCATTAGTTCATAGCCCATATATGGAGTTCCGCGTTACATAA
CTTACGGTAAATGGCCCGCCTGGCTGACCGCCCAACGACCCCCGCCCATTGACGTCAATAATGACGTATG
TTCCCATAGTAACGCCAATAGGGACTTTCCATTGACGTCAATGGGTGGAGTATTTACGGTAAACTGCCCA
CTTGGCAGTACATCAAGTGTATCATATGCCAAGTACGCCCCCTATTGACGTCAATGACGGTAAATGGCCC
GCCTGGCATTATGCCCAGTACATGACCTTATGGGACTTTCCTACTTGGCAGTACATCTACGTATTAGTCA
TCGCTATTACCATGGTGATGCGGTTTTGGCAGTACATCAATGGGCGTGGATAGCGGTTTGACTCACGGGG
ATTTCCAAGTCTCCACCCCATTGACGTCAATGGGAGTTTGTTTTGGCACCAAAATCAACGGGACTTTCCA
AAATGTCGTAACAACTCCGCCCCATTGACGCAAATGGGCGGTAGGCGTGTACGGTGGGAGGTCTATATAA
GCAGAGCTGGTTTAGTGAACCGTCAGATCCGCTAGCGCTACCGGTCGCCACCATGGTGAGCAAGGGCGAG
GAGCTGTTCACCGGGGTGGTGCCCATCCTGGTCGAGCTGGACGGCGACGTAAACGGCCACAAGTTCAGCG
TGTCCGGCGAGGGCGAGGGCGATGCCACCTACGGCAAGCTGACCCTGAAGTTCATCTGCACCACCGGCAA
GCTGCCCGTGCCCTGGCCCACCCTCGTGACCACCCTGACCTACGGCGTGCAGTGCTTCAGCCGCTACCCC
GACCACATGAAGCAGCACGACTTCTTCAAGTCCGCCATGCCCGAAGGCTACGTCCAGGAGCGCACCATCT
TCTTCAAGGACGACGGCAACTACAAGACCCGCGCCGAGGTGAAGTTCGAGGGCGACACCCTGGTGAACCG
CATCGAGCTGAAGGGCATCGACTTCAAGGAGGACGGCAACATCCTGGGGCACAAGCTGGAGTACAACTAC
AACAGCCACAACGTCTATATCATGGCCGACAAGCAGAAGAACGGCATCAAGGTGAACTTCAAGATCCGCC
ACAACATCGAGGACGGCAGCGTGCAGCTCGCCGACCACTACCAGCAGAACACCCCCATCGGCGACGGCCC
CGTGCTGCTGCCCGACAACCACTACCTGAGCACCCAGTCCGCCCTGAGCAAAGACCCCAACGAGAAGCGC
GATCACATGGTCCTGCTGGAGTTCGTGACCGCCGCCGGGATCACTCTCGGCATGGACGAGCTGTACAAGT
CCGGACTCAGATCTCGAGCTCAAGCTTCGAATTCTGCAGTCGACGGTGGTAGTGCTTCCGGACTCAGATC
CACGGCAAGCACGGAAAACTTTAAAAATGTTAAAGAAAAATATCAGCAAATGCGAGGTGATGCTTTAAAA
ACAGAAATCCTGGCTGATTTCAAGGATAAACTGGCTGAAGCTACCGATGAACAGAGCCTTAAGCAAATTG
TTGCTGAATTGAAAAGTAAAGATGAATATAGAATTTTGGCTAAGGGGCAAGGGTTAACAACCCAGCTTTT
AGGGTTAAAGACAAGTTCAGTGTCTTCATTTGAGAAAATGGTTGAGGAAACAAGAGAAAGTATTAAGTCT
CAAGAAAGACAAACCATTAAGATAAAATAAGGATCCACCGGATCTAGATAACTGATCATAATCAGCCATA
CCACATTTGTAGAGGTTTTACTTGCTTTAAAAAACCTCCCACACCTCCCCCTGAACCTGAAACATAAAAT
GAATGCAATTGTTGTTGTTAACTTGTTTATTGCAGCTTATAATGGTTACAAATAAAGCAATAGCATCACA
AATTTCACAAATAAAGCATTTTTTTCACTGCATTCTAGTTGTGGTTTGTCCAAACTCATCAATGTATCTT
AACGCGTAAATTGTAAGCGTTAATATTTTGTTAAAATTCGCGTTAAATTTTTGTTAAATCAGCTCATTTT
TTAACCAATAGGCCGAAATCGGCAAAATCCCTTATAAATCAAAAGAATAGACCGAGATAGGGT
[37 nt withheld, positions 2094-2130]
AAAGAACGTGGACTCCAACGTCAAAGG
[49 nt withheld, positions 2158-2206]
T
[91 nt withheld, positions 2208-2298]
G
[124 nt withheld, positions 2300-2423]
CAGGTGGCACTTTTCGGGGAAATGTGCGCGGAACCCCTATTTGTTTATTTTTCTAAATACATTCAAATAT
GTATCCGCTCATGAGACAATAACCCTGATAAATGCTTCAATAATATTGAAAAAGGAAGAGTCCTGAGGCG
GAAAGAACCAGCTGTGGAATGTGTGTCAGTTAGGGTGTGGAAAGTCCCCAGGCTCCCCAGCAGGCAGAAG
TATGCAAAGCATGCATCTCAATTAGTCAGCAACCAGGTGTGGAAAGTCCCCAGGCTCCCCAGCAGGCAGA
AGTATGCAAAGCATGCATCTCAATTAGTCAGCAACCATAGTCCCGCCCCTAACTCCGCCCATCCCGCCCC
TAACTCCGCCCAGTTCCGCCCATTCTCCGCCCCATGGCTGACTAATTTTTTTTATTTATGCAGAGGCCGA
GGCCGCCTCGGCCTCTGAGCTATTCCAGAAGTAGTGAGGAGGCTTTTTTGGAGGCCTAGGCTTTTGCAAA
GATCGATCAAGAGACAGGATGAGGATCGTTTCGCATGATTGAACAAGATGGATTGCACGCAGGTTCTCCG
GCCGCTTGGGTGGAGAGGCTATTCGGCTATGACTGGGCACAACAGACAATCGGCTGCTCTGATGCCGCCG
TGTTCCGGCTGTCAGCGCAGGGGCGCCCGGTTCTTTTTGTCAAGACCGACCTGTCCGGTGCCCTGAATGA
ACTGCAAGACGAGGCAGCGCGGCTATCGTGGCTGGCCACGACGGGCGTTCCTTGCGCAGCTGTGCTCGAC
GTTGTCACTGAAGCGGGAAGGGACTGGCTGCTATTGGGCGAAGTGCCGGGGCAGGATCTCCTGTCATCTC
ACCTTGCTCCTGCCGAGAAAGTATCCATCATGGCTGATGCAATGCGGCGGCTGCATACGCTTGATCCGGC
TACCTGCCCATTCGACCACCAAGCGAAACATCGCATCGAGCGAGCACGTACTCGGATGGAAGCCGGTCTT
GTCGATCAGGATGATCTGGACGAAGAGCATCAGGGGCTCGCGCCAGCCGAACTGTTCGCCAGGCTCAAGG
CGAGCATGCCCGACGGCGAGGATCTCGTCGTGACCCATGGCGATGCCTGCTTGCCGAATATCATGGTGGA
AAATGGCCGCTTTTCTGGATTCATCGACTGTGGCCGGCTGGGTGTGGCGGACCGCTATCAGGACATAGCG
TTGGCTACCCGTGATATTGCTGAAGAGCTTGGCGGCGAATGGGCTGACCGCTTCCTCGTGCTTTACGGTA
TCGCCGCTCCCGATTCGCAGCGCATCGCCTTCTATCGCCTTCTTGACGAGTTCTTCTGAGCGGGACTCTG
GGGTTCGAAATGACCGACCAAGCGACGCCCAACCTGCCATCACGAGATTTCGATTCCACCGCCGCCTTCT
ATGAAAGGTTGGGCTTCGGAATCGTTTTCCGGGACGCCGGCTGGATGATCCTCCAGCGCGGGGATCTCAT
GCTGGAGTTCTTCGCCCACCCTAGGGGGAGGCTAACTGAAACACGGAAGGAGACAATACCGGAAGGAACC
CGCGCTATGACGGCAATAAAAAGACAGAATAAAACGCACGGTGTTGGGTCGTTTGTTCATAAACGCGGGG
TTCGGTCCCAGGGCTGGCACTCTGTCGATACCCCACCGAGACCCCATTGGGGCCAATACGCCCGCGTTTC
TTCCTTTTCCCCACCCCACCCCCCAAGTTCGGGTGAAGGCCCAGGGCTCGCAGCCAACGTCGGGGCGGCA
GGCCCTGCCATAGCCTCAGGTTACTCATATATACTTTAGATTGATTTAAAACTTCATTTTTAATTTAAAA
GGATCTAGGTGAAGATCCTTTTTGATAATCTCATGACCAAAATCCCTTAACGTGAGTTTTCGTTCCACTG
AGCGTCAGACCCCGTAGAAAAGATCAAAGGATCTTCTTGAGATCCTTTTTTTCTGCGCGTAATCTGCTGC
TTGCAAACAAAAAAACCACCGCTACCAGCGGTGGTTTGTTTGCCGGATCAAGAGCTACCAACTCTTTTTC
CGAAGGTAACTGGCTTCAGCAGAGCGCAGATACCAAATACTGTTCTTCTAGTGTAGCCGTAGTTAGGCCA
CCACTTCAAGAACTCTGTAGCACCGCCTACATACCTCGCTCTGCTAATCCTGTTACCAGTGGCTGCTGCC
AGTGGCGATAAGTCGTGTCTTACCGGGTTGGACTCAAGACGATAGTTACCGGATAAGGCGCAGCGGTCGG
GCTGAACGGGGGGTTCGTGCACACAGCCCAGCTTGGAGCGAACGACCTACACCGAACTGAGATACCTACA
GCGTGAGCTATGAGAAAGCGCCACGCTTCCCGAAGGGAGAAAGGCGGACAGGTATCCGGTAAGCGGCAGG
GTCGGAACAGGAGAGCGCACGAGGGAGCTTCCAGGGGGAAACGCCTGGTATCTTTATAGTCCTGTCGGGT
TTCGCCACCTCTGACTTGAGCGTCGATTTTTGTGATGCTCGTCAGGGGGGCGGAGCCTATGGAAAAACGC
CAGCAACGCGGCCTTTTTACGGTTCCTGGCCTTTTGCTGGCCTTTTGCTCACATGTTCTTTCCTGCGTTA
TCCCCTGATTCTGTGGATAACCGTATTACCGCCATGCAT
