Features (pLannotate 1.2.2; 15 found; start..end, strand, type, name):
     61..364     +  enhancer       CMV enhancer: human cytomegalovirus immediate early enhancer
    365..568     +  promoter       CMV promoter: human cytomegalovirus (CMV) immediate early promoter
    613..1329    +  CDS            EGFP: EGFP is a basic (constitutively fluorescent) green fluorescent protein published in 1996, derived from Aequorea victoria. It is reported to be a rapidly-maturing weak dimer with moderate acid sensitivity.
   1330..1377    +  misc_feature   MCS (fragment): multiple cloning site
   1402..1707    +  CDS            P4M: high-affinity phosphatidylinositol 4-phosphate binding module of SidM (DrrA) from Legionella pneumophila (Hammond et al., 2014)
   1733..1817    +  CDS            large T antigen (fragment): large T antigen from SV40 (simian virus 40)
   1840..1961    +  polyA_signal   SV40 poly(A) signal: SV40 polyadenylation signal
   1995..2423    -  rep_origin     f1 ori (sequence partly withheld): f1 bacteriophage origin of replication; arrow indicates direction of (+) strand synthesis
   2450..2554    +  promoter       AmpR promoter: bla
   2556..2913    +  promoter       SV40 promoter: SV40 enhancer and early promoter
   2948..3742    +  CDS            NeoR/KanR: aminoglycoside phosphotransferase from Tn5; aph(3')-II (or nptII); confers resistance to neomycin, kanamycin, and G418 (Geneticin®)
   3763..3915    +  CDS            ble (fragment): BLE_KLEPN - Experimental evidence at protein level: Swiss-Prot protein existence level 1. Binding protein with a strong affinity to the bleomycin family of antibiotics. Binds to CL990; an antimitotic-antibiotic compound. From Klebsiella pneumoniae.
   3974..4021    +  polyA_signal   HSV TK poly(A) signal: herpes simplex virus thymidine kinase polyadenylation signal (Cole and Stacy, 1985)
   4112..4128    -  polyA_signal   bGH poly(A) signal (fragment): bovine growth hormone polyadenylation signal
   4350..4938    +  rep_origin     ori: high-copy-number ColE1/pMB1/pBR322/pUC origin of replication
>Addgene plasmid #51469 | GFP-P4M-SidM | analyzer sequence | sequence record 78541
TAGTTATTAATAGTAATCAATTACGGGGTCATTAGTTCATAGCCCATATATGGAGTTCCGCGTTACATAA
CTTACGGTAAATGGCCCGCCTGGCTGACCGCCCAACGACCCCCGCCCATTGACGTCAATAATGACGTATG
TTCCCATAGTAACGCCAATAGGGACTTTCCATTGACGTCAATGGGTGGAGTATTTACGGTAAACTGCCCA
CTTGGCAGTACATCAAGTGTATCATATGCCAAGTACGCCCCCTATTGACGTCAATGACGGTAAATGGCCC
GCCTGGCATTATGCCCAGTACATGACCTTATGGGACTTTCCTACTTGGCAGTACATCTACGTATTAGTCA
TCGCTATTACCATGGTGATGCGGTTTTGGCAGTACATCAATGGGCGTGGATAGCGGTTTGACTCACGGGG
ATTTCCAAGTCTCCACCCCATTGACGTCAATGGGAGTTTGTTTTGGCACCAAAATCAACGGGACTTTCCA
AAATGTCGTAACAACTCCGCCCCATTGACGCAAATGGGCGGTAGGCGTGTACGGTGGGAGGTCTATATAA
GCAGAGCTGGTTTAGTGAACCGTCAGATCCGCTAGCGCTACCGGTCGCCACCATGGTGAGCAAGGGCGAG
GAGCTGTTCACCGGGGTGGTGCCCATCCTGGTCGAGCTGGACGGCGACGTAAACGGCCACAAGTTCAGCG
TGTCCGGCGAGGGCGAGGGCGATGCCACCTACGGCAAGCTGACCCTGAAGTTCATCTGCACCACCGGCAA
GCTGCCCGTGCCCTGGCCCACCCTCGTGACCACCCTGACCTACGGCGTGCAGTGCTTCAGCCGCTACCCC
GACCACATGAAGCAGCACGACTTCTTCAAGTCCGCCATGCCCGAAGGCTACGTCCAGGAGCGCACCATCT
TCTTCAAGGACGACGGCAACTACAAGACCCGCGCCGAGGTGAAGTTCGAGGGCGACACCCTGGTGAACCG
CATCGAGCTGAAGGGCATCGACTTCAAGGAGGACGGCAACATCCTGGGGCACAAGCTGGAGTACAACTAC
AACAGCCACAACGTCTATATCATGGCCGACAAGCAGAAGAACGGCATCAAGGTGAACTTCAAGATCCGCC
ACAACATCGAGGACGGCAGCGTGCAGCTCGCCGACCACTACCAGCAGAACACCCCCATCGGCGACGGCCC
CGTGCTGCTGCCCGACAACCACTACCTGAGCACCCAGTCCGCCCTGAGCAAAGACCCCAACGAGAAGCGC
GATCACATGGTCCTGCTGGAGTTCGTGACCGCCGCCGGGATCACTCTCGGCATGGACGAGCTGTACAAGT
CCGGACTCAGATCTCGAGCTCAAGCTTCGAATTCTGCAGTCGACGGTGGTAGTGCTTCCGGACTCAGATC
CACGGCAAGCACGGAAAACTTTAAAAATGTTAAAGAAAAATATCAGCAAATGCGAGGTGATGCTTTAAAA
ACAGAAATCCTGGCTGATTTCAAGGATAAACTGGCTGAAGCTACCGATGAACAGAGCCTTAAGCAAATTG
TTGCTGAATTGAAAAGTAAAGATGAATATAGAATTTTGGCTAAGGGGCAAGGGTTAACAACCCAGCTTTT
AGGGTTAAAGACAAGTTCAGTGTCTTCATTTGAGAAAATGGTTGAGGAAACAAGAGAAAGTATTAAGTCT
CAAGAAAGACAAACCATTAAGATAAAATAAGGATCCACCGGATCTAGATAACTGATCATAATCAGCCATA
CCACATTTGTAGAGGTTTTACTTGCTTTAAAAAACCTCCCACACCTCCCCCTGAACCTGAAACATAAAAT
GAATGCAATTGTTGTTGTTAACTTGTTTATTGCAGCTTATAATGGTTACAAATAAAGCAATAGCATCACA
AATTTCACAAATAAAGCATTTTTTTCACTGCATTCTAGTTGTGGTTTGTCCAAACTCATCAATGTATCTT
AACGCGTAAATTGTAAGCGTTAATATTTTGTTAAAATTCGCGTTAAATTTTTGTTAAATCAGCTCATTTT
TTAACCAATAGGCCGAAATCGGCAAAATCCCTTATAAATCAAAAGAATAGACCGAGATAGGGT
[37 nt withheld, positions 2094-2130]
AAAGAACGTGGACTCCAACGTCAAAGG
[49 nt withheld, positions 2158-2206]
T
[91 nt withheld, positions 2208-2298]
G
[124 nt withheld, positions 2300-2423]
CAGGTGGCACTTTTCGGGGAAATGTGCGCGGAACCCCTATTTGTTTATTTTTCTAAATACATTCAAATAT
GTATCCGCTCATGAGACAATAACCCTGATAAATGCTTCAATAATATTGAAAAAGGAAGAGTCCTGAGGCG
GAAAGAACCAGCTGTGGAATGTGTGTCAGTTAGGGTGTGGAAAGTCCCCAGGCTCCCCAGCAGGCAGAAG
TATGCAAAGCATGCATCTCAATTAGTCAGCAACCAGGTGTGGAAAGTCCCCAGGCTCCCCAGCAGGCAGA
AGTATGCAAAGCATGCATCTCAATTAGTCAGCAACCATAGTCCCGCCCCTAACTCCGCCCATCCCGCCCC
TAACTCCGCCCAGTTCCGCCCATTCTCCGCCCCATGGCTGACTAATTTTTTTTATTTATGCAGAGGCCGA
GGCCGCCTCGGCCTCTGAGCTATTCCAGAAGTAGTGAGGAGGCTTTTTTGGAGGCCTAGGCTTTTGCAAA
GATCGATCAAGAGACAGGATGAGGATCGTTTCGCATGATTGAACAAGATGGATTGCACGCAGGTTCTCCG
GCCGCTTGGGTGGAGAGGCTATTCGGCTATGACTGGGCACAACAGACAATCGGCTGCTCTGATGCCGCCG
TGTTCCGGCTGTCAGCGCAGGGGCGCCCGGTTCTTTTTGTCAAGACCGACCTGTCCGGTGCCCTGAATGA
ACTGCAAGACGAGGCAGCGCGGCTATCGTGGCTGGCCACGACGGGCGTTCCTTGCGCAGCTGTGCTCGAC
GTTGTCACTGAAGCGGGAAGGGACTGGCTGCTATTGGGCGAAGTGCCGGGGCAGGATCTCCTGTCATCTC
ACCTTGCTCCTGCCGAGAAAGTATCCATCATGGCTGATGCAATGCGGCGGCTGCATACGCTTGATCCGGC
TACCTGCCCATTCGACCACCAAGCGAAACATCGCATCGAGCGAGCACGTACTCGGATGGAAGCCGGTCTT
GTCGATCAGGATGATCTGGACGAAGAGCATCAGGGGCTCGCGCCAGCCGAACTGTTCGCCAGGCTCAAGG
CGAGCATGCCCGACGGCGAGGATCTCGTCGTGACCCATGGCGATGCCTGCTTGCCGAATATCATGGTGGA
AAATGGCCGCTTTTCTGGATTCATCGACTGTGGCCGGCTGGGTGTGGCGGACCGCTATCAGGACATAGCG
TTGGCTACCCGTGATATTGCTGAAGAGCTTGGCGGCGAATGGGCTGACCGCTTCCTCGTGCTTTACGGTA
TCGCCGCTCCCGATTCGCAGCGCATCGCCTTCTATCGCCTTCTTGACGAGTTCTTCTGAGCGGGACTCTG
GGGTTCGAAATGACCGACCAAGCGACGCCCAACCTGCCATCACGAGATTTCGATTCCACCGCCGCCTTCT
ATGAAAGGTTGGGCTTCGGAATCGTTTTCCGGGACGCCGGCTGGATGATCCTCCAGCGCGGGGATCTCAT
GCTGGAGTTCTTCGCCCACCCTAGGGGGAGGCTAACTGAAACACGGAAGGAGACAATACCGGAAGGAACC
CGCGCTATGACGGCAATAAAAAGACAGAATAAAACGCACGGTGTTGGGTCGTTTGTTCATAAACGCGGGG
TTCGGTCCCAGGGCTGGCACTCTGTCGATACCCCACCGAGACCCCATTGGGGCCAATACGCCCGCGTTTC
TTCCTTTTCCCCACCCCACCCCCCAAGTTCGGGTGAAGGCCCAGGGCTCGCAGCCAACGTCGGGGCGGCA
GGCCCTGCCATAGCCTCAGGTTACTCATATATACTTTAGATTGATTTAAAACTTCATTTTTAATTTAAAA
GGATCTAGGTGAAGATCCTTTTTGATAATCTCATGACCAAAATCCCTTAACGTGAGTTTTCGTTCCACTG
AGCGTCAGACCCCGTAGAAAAGATCAAAGGATCTTCTTGAGATCCTTTTTTTCTGCGCGTAATCTGCTGC
TTGCAAACAAAAAAACCACCGCTACCAGCGGTGGTTTGTTTGCCGGATCAAGAGCTACCAACTCTTTTTC
CGAAGGTAACTGGCTTCAGCAGAGCGCAGATACCAAATACTGTCCTTCTAGTGTAGCCGTAGTTAGGCCA
CCACTTCAAGAACTCTGTAGCACCGCCTACATACCTCGCTCTGCTAATCCTGTTACCAGTGGCTGCTGCC
AGTGGCGATAAGTCGTGTCTTACCGGGTTGGACTCAAGACGATAGTTACCGGATAAGGCGCAGCGGTCGG
GCTGAACGGGGGGTTCGTGCACACAGCCCAGCTTGGAGCGAACGACCTACACCGAACTGAGATACCTACA
GCGTGAGCTATGAGAAAGCGCCACGCTTCCCGAAGGGAGAAAGGCGGACAGGTATCCGGTAAGCGGCAGG
GTCGGAACAGGAGAGCGCACGAGGGAGCTTCCAGGGGGAAACGCCTGGTATCTTTATAGTCCTGTCGGGT
TTCGCCACCTCTGACTTGAGCGTCGATTTTTGTGATGCTCGTCAGGGGGGCGGAGCCTATGGAAAAACGC
CAGCAACGCGGCCTTTTTACGGTTCCTGGCCTTTTGCTGGCCTTTTGCTCACATGTTCTTTCCTGCGTTA
TCCCCTGATTCTGTGGATAACCGTATTACCGCCATGCAT
