>Addgene plasmid #51469 | GFP-P4M-SidM | addgene partial sequence | sequence record 157776 | SV40pA-R 5'-GAAATTTGTGATGCTATTGC-3'
GTTAACAACAACAATTGCATTCATTTTATGTTTCAGGTTCAGGGGGAGGTGTGGGAGGTTTTTTAAAGCA
AGTAAAACCTCTACAAATGTGGTATGGCTGATTATGATCAGTTATCTAGATCCGGTGGATCCTTATTTTA
TCTTAATGGTTTGTCTTTCTTGAGACTTAATACTTTCTCTTGTTTCCTCAACCATTTTCTCAAATGAAGA
CACTGAACTTGTCTTTAACCCTAAAAGCTGGGTTGTTAACCCTTGCCCCTTAGCCAAAATTCTATATTCA
TCTTTACTTTTCAATTCAGCAACAATTTGCTTAAGGCTCTGTTCATCGGTAGCTTCAGCCAGTTTATCCT
TGAAATCAGCCAGGATTTCTGTTTTTAAAGCATCACCTCGCATTTGCTGATATTTTTCTTTAACATTTTT
AAAGTTTTCCGTGCTTGCCGTGGATCTGAGTCCGGAAGCACTACCACCGTCGACTGCAGAATTCGAAGCT
TGAGCTCGAGATCTGAGTCCGGACTTGTACAGCTCGTCCATGCCGAGAGTGATCCCGGCGGCGGTCACGA
ACTCCAGCAGGACCATGTGATCGCGCTTCTCGTTGGGGTCTTTGCTCAGGGCGGACTGGGTGCTCAGGTA
GTGGTTGTCGGGCAGCAGCACGGGGCCGTCGCCGATGGGGGTGTTCTGCTGGTAGTGGTCGGCGAGCTGC
ACGCTGCCGTCCTCGATGTTGTGGCGGATCTTGAAGTTCACCTTGATGCCGTTCTTCTGCTTGTCGGCCA
TGATATAGACGTTGTGGCTGTTGTAGTTGTACTCCAGCTTGTGCCCCAGGATGTTGCCGTCCTCCTTGAA
GTCGATGCCCTTCAGCTCGATGCGGTTCACCAGGGTGTCGCCCTCGAACTTCACCTCG
